Addgene plasmid #144589: TFORF3113
Purpose: Lentiviral vector for overexpressing transcription factor ORFs with unique 24-bp barcodes. Barcodes facilitate identification of transcription factors in pooled screens.
Depositing lab: Feng Zhang. Depositing organization: Broad Institute. Publication: A transcription factor atlas of directed differentiation. Joung J, Ma S, Tay T, Geiger-Schuller KR, Kirchgatterer PC, Verdine VK, Guo B, Arias-Garcia MA, Allen WE, Singh A, Kuksenko O, Abudayyeh OO, Gootenberg JS, Fu Z, Macrae RK, Buenrostro JD, Regev A, Zhang F. Cell. 2023 Jan 5;186(1):209-229.e26. doi: 10.1016/j.cell.2022.11.026. PubMed 36608654.
Backbone
  Vector backbone: pLX_TRC317
  Backbone manufacturer: Broad Institute Genetic Perturbation Platform
  Backbone size w/o insert (bp): 8264
  Vector type: Mammalian Expression, Lentiviral
  Selectable markers: Puromycin
Growth in bacteria
  Bacterial resistance: Ampicillin, 100 μg/mL
  Growth temperature: 37°C
  Growth strain: NEB Stable
  Copy number: High Copy
Gene/Insert
  Gene/Insert name: RFXANK
  Species: H. sapiens (human)
  Insert size (bp): 923
  Entrez Gene: RFXANK (a.k.a. ANKRA1, BLS, F14150_1, RFX-B)
  Promoter: EF1a
  Tag / fusion protein: V5 (C terminal on insert)
  Cloning method: Gateway Cloning
  Sequencing primers: 5′ GGGTGGAGACTGAAGTTAGGCCAG; 3′ CACATAGCGTAAAAGGAGCAACATAG
Resource information
  A portion of this plasmid was derived from a plasmid made by: Broad Institute Genetic Perturbation Platform
Terms and licenses: Academic/Nonprofit Terms; Industry Terms: Not Available to Industry
Depositor comments: NM_001278727.1 Please test multiple small colonies in case of plasmid recombination. To make this collection available in a timely manner, a portion of this collection was not fully sequenced by Addgene. If an Addgene verified full plasmid sequence is not available, please contact us prior to placing an order to request the full sequence.
How to cite: TFORF3113 was a gift from Feng Zhang (Addgene plasmid # 144589 ; http://n2t.net/addgene:144589 ; RRID:Addgene_144589)
