[The description below was written by a language model from this plasmid's Addgene catalogue record and pLannotate feature annotations shown in this document.]
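Description:
TFORF3113 is a third-generation-style, self-inactivating lentiviral expression plasmid built on the pLX_TRC317 backbone, carrying the human transcription factor gene RFXANK (also known as ANKRA1 or RFX-B) for overexpression in mammalian cells. It belongs to a barcoded transcription factor ORF collection in which each construct carries a unique 24-bp barcode, so that individual factors can be identified by sequencing in pooled screens. The barcode itself is not annotated in the feature table. In bacteria, the plasmid is maintained by a high-copy ColE1/pUC-type origin and selected with ampicillin through the bla gene. An f1 origin and remnants of a lac/lacZα cloning region with T7 and T3 promoters are also present. The depositor notes a risk of plasmid recombination, which is typical of LTR-containing vectors.

The viral genome is transcribed from an RSV promoter fused to a truncated HIV-1 5' LTR. This is followed by the Ψ packaging signal with a gag fragment, the RRE for Rev-dependent nuclear export, and a cPPT/CTS element. It ends in a ΔU3 3' LTR, which inactivates LTR promoter activity after integration, with an SV40 polyadenylation signal downstream. Within the provirus, an SV40 early promoter drives puromycin N-acetyltransferase for selection of transduced cells. A separate EF-1α promoter drives the RFXANK ORF, which was inserted by Gateway cloning and is flanked by attB1 and attB2 sites. The ORF is annotated as matching human RFXANK and is followed by a C-terminal V5 epitope tag for detection. A WPRE downstream enhances transcript stability and expression. The sequenced record is 9,187 nt, which agrees with the stated backbone and insert sizes.
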