Features (pLannotate 1.2.2; 34 found; start..end, strand, type, name):
      5..231     +  promoter       RSV promoter: Rous sarcoma virus enhancer/promoter
    232..412     +  LTR            5' LTR (truncated): truncated 5' long terminal repeat (LTR) from HIV-1
    459..584     +  misc_feature   HIV-1 Ψ: packaging signal of human immunodeficiency virus type 1
    568..931     +  CDS            HIV-1 gag (fragment): gag protein from human immunodeficiency virus 1; gag
   1077..1310    +  misc_feature   RRE: The Rev response element (RRE) of HIV-1 allows for Rev-dependent mRNA export from the nucleus to the cytoplasm.
   1687..1713    +  CDS            Rev (fragment): human immunodeficiency virus 1 (HIV-1) Rev protein; rev; enhances nuclear export of unspliced and incompletely spliced viral mRNAs
   1720..1743    +  promoter       SV40 promoter (fragment): SV40 early promoter
   1744..1815    +  promoter       SV40 promoter (fragment): SV40 enhancer and early promoter
   1839..1974    +  rep_origin     SV40 ori: SV40 origin of replication
   2020..2616    +  CDS            PuroR (fragment): puromycin N-acetyltransferase; pac from Streptomyces; confers resistance to puromycin
   2665..2782    +  misc_feature   cPPT/CTS: central polypurine tract and central termination sequence of HIV-1
   2847..2913    +  CDS            small t antigen (fragment): SV40 (simian virus 40) small t antigen
   2920..4098    +  promoter       EF-1α promoter: strong constitutive promoter for human elongation factor EF-1α
   4119..4136    +  protein_bind   attB1 (fragment): mutant version of attB; core recombination site for the Gateway® BP reaction BP Clonase™
   4145..4858    +  CDS            RFXANK (fragment): RFXK_HUMAN - Also known as ANKRA1, RFXB. Experimental evidence at protein level: Swiss-Prot protein existence level 1. Isoform 2 is not involved in the positive regulation of MHC class II genes. From Homo sapiens (Human).
   4866..4883    -  protein_bind   attB2 (fragment): mutant version of attB; core recombination site for the Gateway® BP reaction BP Clonase™
   4892..4933    +  CDS            V5 tag: epitope tag from simian virus 5
   4949..5002    +  promoter       U6 promoter (fragment): RNA polymerase III promoter for human U6 snRNA
   5044..5632    +  misc_feature   WPRE: woodchuck hepatitis virus posttranscriptional regulatory element
   5683..5702    +  misc_feature   cPPT/CTS (fragment): central polypurine tract and central termination sequence of HIV-1
   5704..5937    +  LTR            3' LTR (ΔU3): self-inactivating 3' long terminal repeat (LTR) from HIV-1
   6015..6136    +  polyA_signal   SV40 poly(A) signal: SV40 polyadenylation signal
   6176..6311    +  rep_origin     SV40 ori: SV40 origin of replication
   6332..6350    -  promoter       T7 promoter: promoter for bacteriophage T7 RNA polymerase
   6358..6513    +  CDS            lacZα (fragment): LacZα fragment of β-galactosidase; lacZ fragment
   6518..6946    +  rep_origin     f1 ori (sequence partly withheld): f1 bacteriophage origin of replication; arrow indicates direction of (+) strand synthesis
   6999..7103    +  promoter       AmpR promoter: bla
   7104..7964    +  CDS            AmpR: β-lactamase; bla; confers resistance to ampicillin, carbenicillin, and related antibiotics
   8135..8723    +  rep_origin     ori: high-copy-number ColE1/pMB1/pBR322/pUC origin of replication
   8906..8998    +  CDS            lacI (fragment): lac repressor; lacI; The lac repressor binds to the lac operator to inhibit transcription in E. coli. This inhibition can be relieved by adding lactose or isopropyl-β-D-thiogalactopyranoside (IPTG).
   9011..9032    +  protein_bind   CAP binding site: CAP binding activates transcription in the presence of cAMP. E. coli catabolite activator protein
   9047..9077    +  promoter       lac promoter: promoter for the E. coli lac operon
   9085..9101    +  protein_bind   lac operator: The lac repressor binds to the lac operator to inhibit transcription in E. coli. This inhibition can be relieved by adding lactose or isopropyl-β-D-thiogalactopyranoside (IPTG). lac repressor encoded by lacI
   9146..9164    +  promoter       T3 promoter: promoter for bacteriophage T3 RNA polymerase
>Addgene plasmid #144589 | TFORF3113 | addgene full sequence | sequence record 404289 | Addgene NGS Result
TTAATGTAGTCTTATGCAATACTCTTGTAGTCTTGCAACATGGTAACGATGAGTTAGCAACATGCCTTAC
AAGGAGAGAAAAAGCACCGTGCATGCCGATTGGTGGAAGTAAGGTGGTACGATCGTGCCTTATTAGGAAG
GCAACAGACGGGTCTGACATGGATTGGACGAACCACTGAATTGCCGCATTGCAGAGATATTGTATTTAAG
TGCCTAGCTCGATACATAAACGGGTCTCTCTGGTTAGACCAGATCTGAGCCTGGGAGCTCTCTGGCTAAC
TAGGGAACCCACTGCTTAAGCCTCAATAAAGCTTGCCTTGAGTGCTTCAAGTAGTGTGTGCCCGTCTGTT
GTGTGACTCTGGTAACTAGAGATCCCTCAGACCCTTTTAGTCAGTGTGGAAAATCTCTAGCAGTGGCGCC
CGAACAGGGACTTGAAAGCGAAAGGGAAACCAGAGGAGCTCTCTCGACGCAGGACTCGGCTTGCTGAAGC
GCGCACGGCAAGAGGCGAGGGGCGGCGACTGGTGAGTACGCCAAAAATTTTGACTAGCGGAGGCTAGAAG
GAGAGAGATGGGTGCGAGAGCGTCAGTATTAAGCGGGGGAGAATTAGATCGCGATGGGAAAAAATTCGGT
TAAGGCCAGGGGGAAAGAAAAAATATAAATTAAAACATATAGTATGGGCAAGCAGGGAGCTAGAACGATT
CGCAGTTAATCCTGGCCTGTTAGAAACATCAGAAGGCTGTAGACAAATACTGGGACAGCTACAACCATCC
CTTCAGACAGGATCAGAAGAACTTAGATCATTATATAATACAGTAGCAACCCTCTATTGTGTGCATCAAA
GGATAGAGATAAAAGACACCAAGGAAGCTTTAGACAAGATAGAGGAAGAGCAAAACAAAAGTAAGACCAC
CGCACAGCAAGCGGCCGCTGATCTTCAGACCTGGAGGAGGAGATATGAGGGACAATTGGAGAAGTGAATT
ATATAAATATAAAGTAGTAAAAATTGAACCATTAGGAGTAGCACCCACCAAGGCAAAGAGAAGAGTGGTG
CAGAGAGAAAAAAGAGCAGTGGGAATAGGAGCTTTGTTCCTTGGGTTCTTGGGAGCAGCAGGAAGCACTA
TGGGCGCAGCGTCAATGACGCTGACGGTACAGGCCAGACAATTATTGTCTGGTATAGTGCAGCAGCAGAA
CAATTTGCTGAGGGCTATTGAGGCGCAACAGCATCTGTTGCAACTCACAGTCTGGGGCATCAAGCAGCTC
CAGGCAAGAATCCTGGCTGTGGAAAGATACCTAAAGGATCAACAGCTCCTGGGGATTTGGGGTTGCTCTG
GAAAACTCATTTGCACCACTGCTGTGCCTTGGAATGCTAGTTGGAGTAATAAATCTCTGGAACAGATTTG
GAATCACACGACCTGGATGGAGTGGGACAGAGAAATTAACAATTACACAAGCTTAATACACTCCTTAATT
GAAGAATCGCAAAACCAGCAAGAAAAGAATGAACAAGAATTATTGGAATTAGATAAATGGGCAAGTTTGT
GGAATTGGTTTAACATAACAAATTGGCTGTGGTATATAAAATTATTCATAATGATAGTAGGAGGCTTGGT
AGGTTTAAGAATAGTTTTTGCTGTACTTTCTATAGTGAATAGAGTTAGGCAGGGATATTCACCATTATCG
TTTCAGACCCACCTCCCAACCCCGAGGGGACCCATGCATTGCATCTCAATTAGTCAGCAACCAGGTGTGG
AAAGTCCCCAGGCTCCCCAGCAGGCAGAAGTATGCAAAGCATGCGTCTCAATTAGTCAGCAACCATAGTC
CCGCCCCTAACTCCGCCCATCCCGCCCCTAACTCCGCCCAGTTCCGCCCATTCTCCGCCCCATGGCTGAC
TAATTTTTTTTATTTATGCAGAGGCCGAGGCCGCCTCGGCCTCTGAGCTATTCCAGAAGTAGTGAGGAGG
CTTTTTTGGAGGCCTAGGCTTTTGCAAAAAGCTTTCTAGAGGTACCACCGGAGCTTACCATGACCGAGTA
CAAGCCCACGGTGCGCCTCGCCACCCGCGACGACGTCCCCAGGGCCGTACGCACCCTCGCCGCCGCGTTC
GCCGACTACCCCGCCACGCGCCACACCGTCGATCCGGACCGCCACATCGAGCGGGTCACCGAGCTGCAAG
AACTCTTCCTCACGCGCGTCGGGCTCGACATCGGCAAGGTGTGGGTCGCGGACGACGGCGCCGCCGTGGC
GGTCTGGACCACGCCGGAGAGCGTCGAAGCGGGGGCGGTGTTCGCCGAGATCGGCCCGCGCATGGCCGAG
TTGAGCGGTTCCCGGCTGGCCGCGCAGCAACAGATGGAAGGCCTCCTGGCGCCGCACCGGCCCAAGGAGC
CCGCGTGGTTCCTGGCCACCGTCGGCGTCTCGCCCGACCACCAGGGCAAGGGTCTGGGCAGCGCCGTCGT
GCTCCCCGGAGTGGAGGCGGCCGAGCGCGCCGGGGTGCCCGCCTTCCTGGAGACCTCCGCGCCCCGCAAC
CTCCCCTTCTACGAGCGGCTCGGCTTCACCGTCACCGCCGACGTCGAGGTGCCCGAAGGACCGCGCACCT
GGTGCATGACCCGCAAGCCCGGTGCCAGTTAACGAATTCTAGATCTTGAGACAAATGGCAGTATTCATCC
ACAATTTTAAAAGAAAAGGGGGGATTGGGGGGTACAGTGCAGGGGAAAGAATAGTAGACATAATAGCAAC
AGACATACAAACTAAAGAATTACAAAAACAAATTACAAAAATTCAAAATTTTCGGGTTTATTACAGGGAC
AGCAGAGATCCACTTTGGCGCCGGCTCGAGGCCTGCAGGTGCAAAGATGGATAAAGTTTTAAACAGAGAG
GAATCTTTGCAGCTAATGGACCTTCTAGGTCTTGAAAGGAGTGGGAATTGGCTCCGGTGCCCGTCAGTGG
GCAGAGCGCACATCGCCCACAGTCCCCGAGAAGTTGGGGGGAGGGGTCGGCAATTGAACCGGTGCCTAGA
GAAGGTGGCGCGGGGTAAACTGGGAAAGTGATGTCGTGTACTGGCTCCGCCTTTTTCCCGAGGGTGGGGG
AGAACCGTATATAAGTGCAGTAGTCGCCGTGAACGTTCTTTTTCGCAACGGGTTTGCCGCCAGAACACAG
GTAAGTGCCGTGTGTGGTTCCCGCGGGCCTGGCCTCTTTACGGGTTATGGCCCTTGCGTGCCTTGAATTA
CTTCCACCTGGCTGCAGTACGTGATTCTTGATCCCGAGCTTCGGGTTGGAAGTGGGTGGGAGAGTTCGAG
GCCTTGCGCTTAAGGAGCCCCTTCGCCTCGTGCTTGAGTTGAGGCCTGGCCTGGGCGCTGGGGCCGCCGC
GTGCGAATCTGGTGGCACCTTCGCGCCTGTCTCGCTGCTTTCGATAAGTCTCTAGCCATTTAAAATTTTT
GATGACCTGCTGCGACGCTTTTTTTCTGGCAAGATAGTCTTGTAAATGCGGGCCAAGATCTGCACACTGG
TATTTCGGTTTTTGGGGCCGCGGGCGGCGACGGGGCCCGTGCGTCCCAGCGCACATGTTCGGCGAGGCGG
GGCCTGCGAGCGCGGCCACCGAGAATCGGACGGGGGTAGTCTCAAGCTGGCCGGCCTGCTCTGGTGCCTG
GCCTCGCGCCGCCGTGTATCGCCCCGCCCTGGGCGGCAAGGCTGGCCCGGTCGGCACCAGTTGCGTGAGC
GGAAAGATGGCCGCTTCCCGGCCCTGCTGCAGGGAGCTCAAAATGGAGGACGCGGCGCTCGGGAGAGCGG
GCGGGTGAGTCACCCACACAAAGGAAAAGGGCCTTTCCGTCCTCAGCCGTCGCTTCATGTGACTCCACGG
AGTACCGGGCGCCGTCCAGGCACCTCGATTAGTTCTCGAGCTTTTGGAGTACGTCGTCTTTAGGTTGGGG
GGAGGGGTTTTATGCGATGGAGTTTCCCCACACTGAGTGGGTGGAGACTGAAGTTAGGCCAGCTTGGCAC
TTGATGTAATTCTCCTTGGAATTTGCCCTTTTTGAGTTTGGATCTTGGTTCATTCTCAAGCCTCAGACAG
TGGTTCAAAGTTTTTTTCTTCCATTTCAGGTGTCGTGAGGCTAGCATCGATTGATCAACAAGTTTGTACA
AAAAAGTTGGCACCATGGAGCTTACCCAGCCTGCAGAAGACCTCATCCAGACCCAGCAGACCCCTGCCTC
AGAACTTGGGGACCCTGAAGACCCCGGAGAGGAGGCTGCAGATGGCTCAGACACTGTGGTCCTCAGTCTC
TTTCCCTGCACCCCTGAGCCTGTGAATCCTGAACCGGATGCCAGTGTTTCCTCTCCACAGGCAGGCAGCT
CCCTGAAGCACTCCACCACTCTCACCAACCGGCAGCGAGGGAACGAGGTGTCAGCTCTGCCGGCCACCCT
AGACTGTGACAACCTCGTCAACAAGCCAGACGAGCGCGGCTTCACCCCCCTCATCTGGGCCTCCGCCTTT
GGAGAGATTGAGACCGTTCGCTTCCTGCTGGAGTGGGGTGCCGACCCCCACATCCTGGCAAAAGAGCGAG
AGAGCGCCCTGTCGCTGGCCAGCACAGGCGGCTACACAGACATTGTGGGGCTGCTGCTGGAGCGTGACGT
GGACATCAACATCTATGATTGGAATGGAGGGACGCCACTGCTGTACGCTGTGCGCGGGAACCACGTGAAA
TGCGTTGAGGCCTTGCTGGCCCGAGGCGCTGACCTCACCACCGAAGCCGACTCTGGCTACACCCCGATGG
ACCTTGCCGTGGCCCTGGGATACCGGAAAGTGCAACAGGTGATCGAGAACCACATCCTCAAGCTCTTCCA
GAGCAACCTGGTGCCCGCTGACCCTGAGTTGCCAACTTTCTTGTACAAAGTGGTTGATATCGGTAAGCCT
ATCCCTAACCCTCTCCTCGGTCTCGATTCTACGTAGTAATGAACTAGTCCGTAACTTGAAAGTATTTCGA
TTTCTTGGCTTTATATATCTTGTGGAAAGGACGAGGTAGTAGCAAAAACGCTCAGTTTACGCGTTAAGTC
GACAATCAACCTCTGGATTACAAAATTTGTGAAAGATTGACTGGTATTCTTAACTATGTTGCTCCTTTTA
CGCTATGTGGATACGCTGCTTTAATGCCTTTGTATCATGCTATTGCTTCCCGTATGGCTTTCATTTTCTC
CTCCTTGTATAAATCCTGGTTGCTGTCTCTTTATGAGGAGTTGTGGCCCGTTGTCAGGCAACGTGGCGTG
GTGTGCACTGTGTTTGCTGACGCAACCCCCACTGGTTGGGGCATTGCCACCACCTGTCAGCTCCTTTCCG
GGACTTTCGCTTTCCCCCTCCCTATTGCCACGGCGGAACTCATCGCCGCCTGCCTTGCCCGCTGCTGGAC
AGGGGCTCGGCTGTTGGGCACTGACAATTCCGTGGTGTTGTCGGGGAAATCATCGTCCTTTCCTTGGCTG
CTCGCCTGTGTTGCCACCTGGATTCTGCGCGGGACGTCCTTCTGCTACGTCCCTTCGGCCCTCAATCCAG
CGGACCTTCCTTCCCGCGGCCTGCTGCCGGCTCTGCGGCCTCTTCCGCGTCTTCGCCTTCGCCCTCAGAC
GAGTCGGATCTCCCTTTGGGCCGCCTCCCCGCGTCGACTTTAAGACCAATGACTTACAAGGCAGCTGTAG
ATCTTAGCCACTTTTTAAAAGAAAAGGGGGGACTGGAAGGGCTAATTCACTCCCAACGAAGACAAGATCT
GCTTTTTGCTTGTACTGGGTCTCTCTGGTTAGACCAGATCTGAGCCTGGGAGCTCTCTGGCTAACTAGGG
AACCCACTGCTTAAGCCTCAATAAAGCTTGCCTTGAGTGCTTCAAGTAGTGTGTGCCCGTCTGTTGTGTG
ACTCTGGTAACTAGAGATCCCTCAGACCCTTTTAGTCAGTGTGGAAAATCTCTAGCAGTACGTATAGTAG
TTCATGTCATCTTATTATTCAGTATTTATAACTTGCAAAGAAATGAATATCAGAGAGTGAGAGGAACTTG
TTTATTGCAGCTTATAATGGTTACAAATAAAGCAATAGCATCACAAATTTCACAAATAAAGCATTTTTTT
CACTGCATTCTAGTTGTGGTTTGTCCAAACTCATCAATGTATCTTATCATGTCTGGCTCTAGCTATCCCG
CCCCTAACTCCGCCCATCCCGCCCCTAACTCCGCCCAGTTCCGCCCATTCTCCGCCCCATGGCTGACTAA
TTTTTTTTATTTATGCAGAGGCCGAGGCCGCCTCGGCCTCTGAGCTATTCCAGAAGTAGTGAGGAGGCTT
TTTTGGAGGCCTAGGGACGTACCCAATTCGCCCTATAGTGAGTCGTATTACGCGCGCTCACTGGCCGTCG
TTTTACAACGTCGTGACTGGGAAAACCCTGGCGTTACCCAACTTAATCGCCTTGCAGCACATCCCCCTTT
CGCCAGCTGGCGTAATAGCGAAGAGGCCCGCACCGATCGCCCTTCCCAACAGTTGCGCAGCCTGAATGGC
GAATGGG
[124 nt withheld, positions 6518-6641]
C
[91 nt withheld, positions 6643-6733]
A
[49 nt withheld, positions 6735-6783]
CCTTTGACGTTGGAGTCCACGTTCTTT
[37 nt withheld, positions 6811-6847]
ACCCTATCTCGGTCTATTCTTTTGATTTATAAGGGATTTTGCCGATTTCGGCCTATTGGTTAAAAAATGA
GCTGATTTAACAAAAATTTAACGCGAATTTTAACAAAATATTAACGCTTACAATTTAGGTGGCACTTTTC
GGGGAAATGTGCGCGGAACCCCTATTTGTTTATTTTTCTAAATACATTCAAATATGTATCCGCTCATGAG
ACAATAACCCTGATAAATGCTTCAATAATATTGAAAAAGGAAGAGTATGAGTATTCAACATTTCCGTGTC
GCCCTTATTCCCTTTTTTGCGGCATTTTGCCTTCCTGTTTTTGCTCACCCAGAAACGCTGGTGAAAGTAA
AAGATGCTGAAGATCAGTTGGGTGCACGAGTGGGTTACATCGAACTGGATCTCAACAGCGGTAAGATCCT
TGAGAGTTTTCGCCCCGAAGAACGTTTTCCAATGATGAGCACTTTTAAAGTTCTGCTATGTGGCGCGGTA
TTATCCCGTATTGACGCCGGGCAAGAGCAACTCGGTCGCCGCATACACTATTCTCAGAATGACTTGGTTG
AGTACTCACCAGTCACAGAAAAGCATCTTACGGATGGCATGACAGTAAGAGAATTATGCAGTGCTGCCAT
AACCATGAGTGATAACACTGCGGCCAACTTACTTCTGACAACGATCGGAGGACCGAAGGAGCTAACCGCT
TTTTTGCACAACATGGGGGATCATGTAACTCGCCTTGATCGTTGGGAACCGGAGCTGAATGAAGCCATAC
CAAACGACGAGCGTGACACCACGATGCCTGTAGCAATGGCAACAACGTTGCGCAAACTATTAACTGGCGA
ACTACTTACTCTAGCTTCCCGGCAACAATTAATAGACTGGATGGAGGCGGATAAAGTTGCAGGACCACTT
CTGCGCTCGGCCCTTCCGGCTGGCTGGTTTATTGCTGATAAATCTGGAGCCGGTGAGCGTGGGTCTCGCG
GTATCATTGCAGCACTGGGGCCAGATGGTAAGCCCTCCCGTATCGTAGTTATCTACACGACGGGGAGTCA
GGCAACTATGGATGAACGAAATAGACAGATCGCTGAGATAGGTGCCTCACTGATTAAGCATTGGTAACTG
TCAGACCAAGTTTACTCATATATACTTTAGATTGATTTAAAACTTCATTTTTAATTTAAAAGGATCTAGG
TGAAGATCCTTTTTGATAATCTCATGACCAAAATCCCTTAACGTGAGTTTTCGTTCCACTGAGCGTCAGA
CCCCGTAGAAAAGATCAAAGGATCTTCTTGAGATCCTTTTTTTCTGCGCGTAATCTGCTGCTTGCAAACA
AAAAAACCACCGCTACCAGCGGTGGTTTGTTTGCCGGATCAAGAGCTACCAACTCTTTTTCCGAAGGTAA
CTGGCTTCAGCAGAGCGCAGATACCAAATACTGTTCTTCTAGTGTAGCCGTAGTTAGGCCACCACTTCAA
GAACTCTGTAGCACCGCCTACATACCTCGCTCTGCTAATCCTGTTACCAGTGGCTGCTGCCAGTGGCGAT
AAGTCGTGTCTTACCGGGTTGGACTCAAGACGATAGTTACCGGATAAGGCGCAGCGGTCGGGCTGAACGG
GGGGTTCGTGCACACAGCCCAGCTTGGAGCGAACGACCTACACCGAACTGAGATACCTACAGCGTGAGCT
ATGAGAAAGCGCCACGCTTCCCGAAGGGAGAAAGGCGGACAGGTATCCGGTAAGCGGCAGGGTCGGAACA
GGAGAGCGCACGAGGGAGCTTCCAGGGGGAAACGCCTGGTATCTTTATAGTCCTGTCGGGTTTCGCCACC
TCTGACTTGAGCGTCGATTTTTGTGATGCTCGTCAGGGGGGCGGAGCCTATGGAAAAACGCCAGCAACGC
GGCCTTTTTACGGTTCCTGGCCTTTTGCTGGCCTTTTGCTCACATGTTCTTTCCTGCGTTATCCCCTGAT
TCTGTGGATAACCGTATTACCGCCTTTGAGTGAGCTGATACCGCTCGCCGCAGCCGAACGACCGAGCGCA
GCGAGTCAGTGAGCGAGGAAGCGGAAGAGCGCCCAATACGCAAACCGCCTCTCCCCGCGCGTTGGCCGAT
TCATTAATGCAGCTGGCACGACAGGTTTCCCGACTGGAAAGCGGGCAGTGAGCGCAACGCAATTAATGTG
AGTTAGCTCACTCATTAGGCACCCCAGGCTTTACACTTTATGCTTCCGGCTCGTATGTTGTGTGGAATTG
TGAGCGGATAACAATTTCACACAGGAAACAGCTATGACCATGATTACGCCAAGCGCGCAATTAACCCTCA
CTAAAGGGAACAAAAGCTGGAGCTGCAAGC
