>Addgene plasmid #144589 | TFORF3113 | depositor partial sequence | sequence record 285882 | Insert
ATCGATTGATCAACAAGTTTGTACAAAAAAGTTGGCACCATGGAGCTTACCCAGCCTGCAGAAGACCTCA
TCCAGACCCAGCAGACCCCTGCCTCAGAACTTGGGGACCCTGAAGACCCCGGAGAGGAGGCTGCAGATGG
CTCAGACACTGTGGTCCTCAGTCTCTTTCCCTGCACCCCTGAGCCTGTGAATCCTGAACCGGATGCCAGT
GTTTCCTCTCCACAGGCAGGCAGCTCCCTGAAGCACTCCACCACTCTCACCAACCGGCAGCGAGGGAACG
AGGTGTCAGCTCTGCCGGCCACCCTAGACTGTGACAACCTCGTCAACAAGCCAGACGAGCGCGGCTTCAC
CCCCCTCATCTGGGCCTCCGCCTTTGGAGAGATTGAGACCGTTCGCTTCCTGCTGGAGTGGGGTGCCGAC
CCCCACATCCTGGCAAAAGAGCGAGAGAGCGCCCTGTCGCTGGCCAGCACAGGCGGCTACACAGACATTG
TGGGGCTGCTGCTGGAGCGTGACGTGGACATCAACATCTATGATTGGAATGGAGGGACGCCACTGCTGTA
CGCTGTGCGCGGGAACCACGTGAAATGCGTTGAGGCCTTGCTGGCCCGAGGCGCTGACCTCACCACCGAA
GCCGACTCTGGCTACACCCCGATGGACCTTGCCGTGGCCCTGGGATACCGGAAAGTGCAACAGGTGATCG
AGAACCACATCCTCAAGCTCTTCCAGAGCAACCTGGTGCCCGCTGACCCTGAGTTGCCAACTTTCTTGTA
CAAAGTGGTTGATATCGGTAAGCCTATCCCTAACCCTCTCCTCGGTCTCGATTCTACGTAGTAATGAACT
AGTCCGTAACTTGAAAGTATTTCGATTTCTTGGCTTTATATATCTTGTGGAAAGGACGAGGTAGTAGCAA
AAACGCTCAGTTT
