>Addgene plasmid #144589 | TFORF3113 | depositor partial sequence | sequence record 285883 | Barcode
GGTAGTAGCAAAAACGCTCAGTTT
